>Addgene plasmid #73390 | pRK5-HA-YFP-DEPTOR | addgene partial sequence | sequence record 138397 | SP6 5'-ATTTAGGTGACACTATAG-3'
TCCACTCCCAGGTCCAACTGCACCTCGGTTCTATCGATTGAATTCCCGAACCGACAGTCGGTCTCTTCAC
CAAGGCCATTCGCGCCACCATGGGCTACCCCTATGATGTGCCTGACTACGCAGATCGCAATGGTGGTGGT
GGTGGACCGGTCGCCACCATGGTGAGCAAGGGCGAGGAGCTGTTCACCGGGGTGGTGCCCATCCTGGTCG
AGCTGGACGGCGACGTAAACGGCCACAAGTTCAGCGTGTCCGGCGAGGGCGAGGGCGATGCCACCTACGG
CAAGCTGACCCTGAAGTTCATCTGCACCACCGGCAAGCTGCCCGTGCCCTGGCCCACCCTCGTGACCACC
TTCGGCTACGGCCTGCAGTGCTTCGCCCGCTACCCCGACCACATGAAGCAGCACGACTTCTTCAAGTCCG
CCATGCCCGAAGGCTACGTCCAGGAGCGCACCATCTTCTTCAAGGACGACGGCAACTACAAGACCCGCGC
CGAGGTGAAGTTCGAGGGCGACACCCTGGTGAACCGCATCGAGCTGAAGGGCATCGACTTCAAGGAGGAC
GGCAACATCCTGGGGCACAAGCTGGAGTACAACTACAACAGCCACAACGTCTATATCATGGCCGACAAGC
AGAAGAACGGCATCAAGGTGAACTTCAAGATCCGCCACAACATCGAGGACGGCAGCGTGCAGCTCGCCGA
CCACTACCAGCAGAACACCCCCATCGGCGACGGCCCCGTGCTGCTGCCCGACAACCACTACCTGAGCTAC
CAGTCCGCCCTGAGCAAAGACCCCAACGAGAAGCGCGATCACATGGTCCTGCTGGAGTTCGTGACCGCCG
CCGGGATCACTCTCGGCATGGACGAGCTGTACAAG
