>Addgene plasmid #73390 | pRK5-HA-YFP-DEPTOR | addgene partial sequence | sequence record 138403 | SV40pA-R 5'-GAAATTTGTGATGCTATTGC-3'
AGTTGGGCCATGGCGGCCAAGCTGGGGATCCTTACTTACTTAGCGGCCGCTCAGCACTCTAACTCCTCCA
TGACTTCCATGACAATCGTCCGTGGGCCCGTCAGAATCAGATTGTTCACGGTCCGGTAGTCTACATGCAG
GACATTGAGCCCGTTGACAGAGACGACAAACTGACAGACCTTCATTCCTGCTGCGGCTGCAGGGCCACTG
GGGTCTACAGCCTGGATGTGGCATGGCTTACTTCCTCGCACCACAAAACCCCAGCCAACCGCGTCACCAA
CAATCGTGAATGTCTTCCTTGCATACGGAGCCCCGGGAGTAAGGAGTTCCTCAGAGGTGACAGGTCTCTT
CAGCACGGACTTGGGGTTGCAGAGCACAGGGGGGCTGCTGCTGAGGGTGGGGCTGCTGCTGAAGTAGCCG
CTGCTGCCACAGCTGCTCATGCTGCTTCTCCTCACTGCAGACACGATCTTGATCTCCTTGCTGGGGCTCA
CTGACATAAAGCTGGTAGATTTCCGATTGTCATGGCTCTGCTTCCTCAGGCAGAAGGGACTGTCATGAGT
TTCCTGGGAGGAGGGGGACTTTTCATTGAGCAGCTCCATCAGTCTTCGCCTCCGCCGGAAGTTCATTCTG
AACTGGTAGAGAAGATTGCTGTCCACAAATGGGTGCTTGCTGGACACATGCTGGATGATGCCATGCTCCA
TAAGCCGGTGGCAAAGCTGCTCTGCCTCTTTCCTCGTGGTGGCCTCACCTTCCTGAACCAGCCAGTCCAG
GAATTCAGATGCCATGAAGGTGCGCTCATACTTGACCCCTTCCTCCTCCCTGGGCTGCAGGAGTGTGTTT
TCAGGGCTCATCAGCTTTTCATATAGCCTCTGTCCTCTCATAAAGGCCTTCACTTCATTATCCA
