[The description below was written by a language model from this plasmid's Addgene catalogue record.]
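Description:
pRK5-HA-YFP-DEPTOR is a mammalian expression plasmid built on the pRK5 backbone and designed to produce human DEPTOR (DEP domain containing MTOR-interacting protein, also known as DEPDC6) as a doubly tagged fusion protein. It is propagated in E. coli under ampicillin selection. The record lists the copy number as unknown and does not describe the bacterial origin of replication, and no feature table is provided, so the exact layout of backbone elements cannot be confirmed here. No mammalian selection marker is recorded, which is consistent with use by transient transfection.

Expression of the insert is driven by the CMV promoter, a strong constitutive promoter in most cultured mammalian cell lines. The listed sequencing primers (SP6 upstream, an SV40 polyA reverse primer downstream) imply that the coding region sits between an SP6 promoter site and an SV40 polyadenylation signal. Both tags are N-terminal to DEPTOR, and the plasmid name suggests the order HA, then YFP, then DEPTOR. The HA epitope provides a handle for antibody-based detection and immunoprecipitation, while YFP makes the protein directly fluorescent.

DEPTOR is an mTOR-binding component of mTOR complexes, and the associated publication concerns the stoichiometry and assembly of these complexes as determined by single-molecule pulldown. In that kind of assay, a fluorescent-protein fusion allows individual captured complexes to be imaged and the number of labelled subunits to be counted. The construct would also suit general localization, co-immunoprecipitation and overexpression studies of DEPTOR. The cloning method is not stated in the record.
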