Addgene plasmid #73390: pRK5-HA-YFP-DEPTOR
Purpose: Expresses HA and YFP tagged DEPTOR
Depositing lab: Jie Chen & Taekjip Ha. Depositing organization: University of Illinois at Urbana-Champaign. Publication: Stoichiometry and assembly of mTOR complexes revealed by single-molecule pulldown. Jain A, Arauz E, Aggarwal V, Ikon N, Chen J, Ha T. Proc Natl Acad Sci U S A. 2014 Dec 16;111(50):17833-8. doi: 10.1073/pnas.1419425111. Epub 2014 Dec 1. PubMed 25453101.
Backbone
  Vector backbone: pRK5
  Vector type: Mammalian Expression
Growth in bacteria
  Bacterial resistance: Ampicillin, 100 μg/mL
  Growth temperature: 37°C
  Growth strain: DH5alpha
  Copy number: Unknown
Gene/Insert
  Gene/Insert name: DEP Domain Containing MTOR-Interacting Protein
  Species: H. sapiens (human)
  Entrez Gene: DEPTOR (a.k.a. DEP.6, DEPDC6, hDEPTOR)
  Promoter: CMV
  Tag / fusion protein: HA (N terminal on insert); YFP (N terminal on insert)
  Cloning method: Unknown
  Sequencing primers: 5′ SP6; 3′ SV40pA-R
Terms and licenses: Academic/Nonprofit Terms; Industry Terms: Not Available to Industry
How to cite: pRK5-HA-YFP-DEPTOR was a gift from Jie Chen & Taekjip Ha (Addgene plasmid # 73390 ; http://n2t.net/addgene:73390 ; RRID:Addgene_73390)
